>Addgene plasmid #172511 | pDF0317 HvsCas7-11 mammalian expression | addgene full sequence | sequence record 344934 | Addgene NGS Result
CCGAAAAGTGCCACCTGACGTCGACGGATCGGGAGATCGATCTCCCGATCCCCTAGGGTCTACTCTCAGT
ACAATCTGCTCTGATGCCGCATAGTTAAGCCAGTATCTGCTCCCTGCTTGTGTGTTGGAGGTCGCTGAGT
AGTGCGCGAGCAAAATTTAAGCTACAACAAGGCAAGGCTTGACCGACAATTGCATGAAGAATCTGCTTAG
GGTTAGGCGTTTTGCGCTGCTTCGCGATGTACGGGCCAGATATACGCGTTGACATTGATTATTGACTAGT
TATTAATAGTAATCAATTACGGGGTCATTAGTTCATAGCCCATATATGGAGTTCCGCGTTACATAACTTA
CGGTAAATGGCCCGCCTGGCTGACCGCCCAACGACCCCCGCCCATTGACGTCAATAATGACGTATGTTCC
CATAGTAACGCCAATAGGGACTTTCCATTGACGTCAATGGGTGGAGTATTTACGGTAAACTGCCCACTTG
GCAGTACATCAAGTGTATCATATGCCAAGTACGCCCCCTATTGACGTCAATGACGGTAAATGGCCCGCCT
GGCATTATGCCCAGTACATGACCTTATGGGACTTTCCTACTTGGCAGTACATCTACGTATTAGTCATCGC
TATTACCATGGTGATGCGGTTTTGGCAGTACATCAATGGGCGTGGATAGCGGTTTGACTCACGGGGATTT
CCAAGTCTCCACCCCATTGACGTCAATGGGAGTTTGTTTTGGCACCAAAATCAACGGGACTTTCCAAAAT
GTCGTAACAACTCCGCCCCATTGACGCAAATGGGCGGTAGGCGTGTACGGTGGGAGGTCTATATAAGCAG
AGCTGGTTTAGTGAACCGTCAGATCCGCTAGAGATCCGCGGCCGCTAATACGACTCACTATAGGGAGAGC
CGCCACCATGAAGTCCATCCCTATAACACTGACTTTTCTGGAACCCTACAGGATACTGCCCTGGGCCGAA
AAGGGGAAACGAGATAAAAAGGAGTACCTGCGAGGTGCCAATTATGTTCGGTTGCATAAGGATAAAAATG
GAAAGTTCAAGCCCTACATAACAGGTACATTAATCCGGAGCGCCGTGCTGTCAGCAATCGAGATGTTGCT
GGACATCACAAACGGCGAATGGAACGGCAAAGAATGTTGCTTGGCAAAATTCCACACTGAGGGTGAGAAG
CCCAGCTTTCTGCGGAAGAAGCCCATTTACATCCGCGCTGAAAAAGACGAGATTTGCACCTCCCGGGAAA
CGGCATGTCCACTGTGCCTCATACTCGGGCGGTTTGACAAAGCGGAAAAAAAGGAGAAAGATAAAGAAAA
ATTTGATGTGCACTTCAGCAATCTTAATTTATATAGTTCTAAGGAGTTCAGTACTATCGAAGAGCTGGCT
CCTAAGCGGGCACTCAATCGGATTGAGCAGTACACTGGAAAGGCCCAAGATTACTTCACAGTATATGAAG
CCCTGAATAAAGAGTTTTGGACATTTAAGGGACGGATCCGGATTAAAGAAGATATCTACGACAAGGTGAC
AGATCTGCTTTTTTCTGCACTGAGGTGCGTTGAGAAAATTGCCGGCGCACTTTGTCGGATTGAGATTGAT
AAAGAACCCAGCCAGCAGAAGGGGTTCGTGAAACGCCAGCTTAGTAAGCAGGCCAAAGAAGATATTGAAA
AGATATTTCAGGTGGTTAAAGACGCTCAGAAGCTCAGACTGCTGAGTGACTGTTTTAGAGAGTTAACAAG
AATGGCAAACAAAGATGAGCTGGCTTTGCCATTAGGCCCAGAGGACGACGGACATTATCTGTGGGATAAG
ATTAAAGTTGAGGGAAAGACACTGCGCATATTCTTGCGGAATTGTTTTAGTCAATATAAGGACAATTGGT
TATGTTTTTGCGACGAAGCCAGTAAAAAGGGCTACCAGAAGTACAGAGAGAAGAGACACAAACTGACGGA
TAGAGAACTGCCAACTGCCACTCCAAAACACTTCGCCGAAAAAAAAGATCCACAGATATCTCCAATCTAT
ATTGACAAGGATGACAAGGTTTATGAGTGGATCATAGTCGGCAGGCTCATCGCTCAAACACCTTTTCATT
TCGGCGATGAAGAGAAAGCCGAGGGCGCAATTCTCCTCACTCCAGATAATCGGTTCAGGCTGCCACGAAC
AGCACTGAGGGGAATCCTGAGAAGGGACTTAAAACTCGCCGGTGCATCAGCCTGTGAGGTGGAAGTGGGG
CGGAGTGAGCCATGCCCTTGTGACGTGTGTAAGATTATGCGCCGCGTGACACTGTTGGATACCGTGTCTG
AGGACCTTCGGGATTTCCTGCCAGAGTTACGGAAAAGAATTCGGATCAATCCGCAGAGCGGCACTGTGGC
AGAGGGCGCGCTGTTCGACACAGAAGTGGGACCCGAGGGTTTGTCCTTTCCCTTCGTGCTCAGATACAAG
TGCGAGAAACTGCCCGACAGCTTGACTACAGTCCTGTGTTGGTGGCAGGAAGGGTTGGCTTTCCTTTCCG
GAGAGAGTGCGACAGGGAAAGGTCGGTTTAGATTAGAGATTAACGGCGCTTTTGTATGGGATCTCCAGAA
GGGCTTGTTTAACTATATAAAAAACCACGGATTTCGGGGCGAAGAAAGGTTATTCCTGGAAGGTAATGAG
GCCGAACTCGAAAAAATGGGGATCCAGATCAATACCGAATTGTTGCAACCAGAAATGATCAAGAAGGAAA
AAAATTTTACCGATTTCCCCTATGACTTAATTAAGTACCAGCTGAACATTTCCAGCCCTCTCCTTCTTAA
CGACCCAATTAGGGCTATTGCTTTGTACGAGGGGGAAGGGAAAGCCCCAGACGCAGTGTTCTTCAAAAAG
TACGTCTTTGAAAATGGAAAGATTGAGGAAAAGCCATGTTTTAAAGCTGAGTCCATCAGGGGAATCTTCA
GGACCGCAGTGGGACGGATCAAGAATGTGTTAACTAAGAATCACGAGGATTGCATTTGTGTACTGTGCCA
CCTGTTCGGCAATGTGCATGAAACTGGGAGATTAAAGTTTGAAGATCTTAAAATCGTCTCCGGCCAGGAG
GAGAAATTTTTTGACCACGTGGCAATTGACCGCTTCTTGGGGGGCGCAAAAGAGAAATACAAGTTCGACG
ATAAACCCATCATCGGGGCACCCGACACCCCTATCGTCCTGGAGGGCAAGATCTGGGTCAAGAAAGATAT
CAATGATGAAGCAAAAGAGACACTGAGCCAGGCCTTCTCAGATATAAATACTGGCATTTACTACCTGGGG
GCAAACGGCTCTATCGGTTACGGCTGGATCGAAGAGGTTAAGGCTCTCAAGGCTCCCTCCTGGCTTAAGA
TAAAGGAAAAGCCTAATTTCGAGAAGGATACTAGTTTGAATATTAGTGCCATTATGAATGAATTCAAGAA
AGACATTCAGACACTGAATTTGGATAAGACATATCTGCCGTATGGCTTCCTCAAATTACTCGAGAAGGTT
AAACGTACCTCAAGTCCTATTACTCACGAGCGCTTCTACGAAAACCACTTAACTGGATTCATCGAGTGTA
GTCTGAAAGTCCTGTCTCCTCTGATTATTCCCGACACCGAAACACCCGAGAAGGAAGAAAATGGACACAA
GTACTATCACTTCCTCAAAATAGACAACAAGCCTATCATTCCGGGCGCCGAGATTAGAGGTGCTGTGTCA
TCTATTTACGAGGCTCTTACTAATTCATGTTTTCGTGTGTTCGGTGAAAAGAAAGTCCTGTCCTGGCGGA
TGGAAGGTAAGGATGCAAAGGAATTTATGCCTGGCAGAGTGTCCAAGAAGAAAGGTAAGTTGTACATGGT
AAAGATGCAGGCCCTGCGCTTACCGGTATACGACAACCCGGCCCTGGCCAACGAAATTCGGTCTGGGTCA
ATCTACGAGAAGTACAAGAACTCCAAAGTGGAAATCATTTTCTTTCAAACAGTTGAAGGGATTCGAAAGT
TCCTCCGCGGAAATTTCAATAATGTCGAGTGGAAGAAAGTATTGGTCACTGGTATTGACCCTCTCGCAAT
TTTGCCCTCCCAGAAAATCCCCGGCAATGACAAGTGGGTTAAGAACCTCCAGAGCAAAATTTCCCCCGTC
CGGGGGTACTTCAAATTTACCGGGCCAAACAAGATCGAAACAAAGCGCAGGGAGGAAGAGAAGGATGAGA
AATTAAGAACCAAAGCTAACAAGGTCTCTTGCCTGCAGAAGGACAAATGGTATGAAGCTATGCACAACCA
CGTGGAATATAAGCAGGATTATACACCCCCTAACAGCCCTAAAACCGAACCCCTGGAACGGCCTAGAAAT
ATCCCATGCTTCGTGTGCAGCGATAAGGAGAAGATATACAGAATGACCAAGCGGTGCGAGAGGGTCTTTG
TGAGCCTGGGGGAGAACGCACCTAAGTATGAGATCCCCATCTCAGCTATTAAGCGCTATGAAGTGATCCT
GTCAGCCTACCGCGAGAACTGGGAGAGAAATAAAACCCCAGAACTGTTTCGCACCAGATTGCCAGGGGAT
GGGCGGACTTTGAATGAAGATGATCTGGTGTATTTTAGGGCAGACGAAAACGAGAAAGTGAAGGATATCA
TCCCCGTTTGTATTAGTAGGATCGTCGACGAGGTCCCTCTCATCAAAAGGCTGTCCCAAGAGCTGTGGCC
CTGCGTGCTGGCTGAATGCCCCCTGCTGGGCTTTGAGTGCAAGAAGTGCGAGCTCGAGGGACTGCCTGAG
AAGATCTGGTTCCGTATAAACAAGGATGGGCTCTGTCCTGCATGCAGACTCTTCGGAACTCAGATCTACA
AATCCAGAGTGCGGTTTTCCTTCGCCTACGCTAAGAATTGGAAGTTCTACGACGGATACATTACACTCCC
TCGGCTGGAGTCTCCACGCGCAACCTGGCTGATTCTTAAAGAGAAGGATAAGCACTACATCAAGTACAAG
GTTTGTGGTAGAAAGTTCTACCTGCACAACTCAACATATGAGGATATCATCAACAATAGCAAGAAGGAGA
AGGAGAAGAAGACCGAGAATAATGCCTCTTTTGAGGTGCTCAAGGAGGGTGAATTCACATTCAAGGTTTA
CTTCGAAAACTTAGAGAACTGGGAGTTAGGTCTGCTTTTGCTGTCCTTAACAGGGCTCGGCGAGGCTATC
AAGATAGGCCACGCTAAACCTCTCGGTTTCGGGTCTGTGAAGATAGAGGCCAAAAAGATCTACTTTCGAG
AAGAGGCCGGGAAGTTCCACCCTTGCGAGAAAGCAGACGAATACCTTAAGAAGGGCTTGAACAAGCTGAC
CAGCTGGTTCGGTAAGAACGAAATCAATGAGCACATGCGAAACTTACTCTTGTTCATGACTTACTATCAG
AACCTTCCCAAGGTTAAGTACCCTGATTTTGACGGATACGCAAAATGGCGGTGCAGCTACGTTGAACAGG
ACAAGGTGGAATACTTTCAGAACCGCTGGATTGTGGCCTCTTAACCGGTCATCATCACCATCACCATTGA
GTTTAAACCCGCTGATCAGCCTCGACTGTGCCTTCTAGTTGCCAGCCATCTGTTGTTTGCCCCTCCCCCG
TGCCTTCCTTGACCCTGGAAGGTGCCACTCCCACTGTCCTTTCCTAATAAAATGAGAAAATTGCATCGCA
TTGTCTGAGTAGGTGTCATTCTATTCTGGGGGGTGGGGTGGGGCAGGACAGCAAGGGGGAGGATTGGGAA
GACAATAGCAGGCATGCTGGGGATGCGGTGGGCTCTATGGCTTCTGAGGCGGAAAGAACCAGCTGGGGCT
CGATACCGTCGACCTCTAGCTAGAGCTTGGCGTAATCATGGTCATAGCTGTTTCCTGTGTGAAATTGTTA
TCCGCTCACAATTCCACACAACATACGAGCCGGAAGCATAAAGTGTAAAGCCTAGGGTGCCTAATGAGTG
AGCTAACTCACATTAATTGCGTTGCGCTCACTGCCCGCTTTCCAGTCGGGAAACCTGTCGTGCCAGCTGC
ATTAATGAATCGGCCAACGCGCGGGGAGAGGCGGTTTGCGTATTGGGCGCTCTTCCGCTTCCTCGCTCAC
TGACTCGCTGCGCTCGGTCGTTCGGCTGCGGCGAGCGGTATCAGCTCACTCAAAGGCGGTAATACGGTTA
TCCACAGAATCAGGGGATAACGCAGGAAAGAACATGTGAGCAAAAGGCCAGCAAAAGGCCAGGAACCGTA
AAAAGGCCGCGTTGCTGGCGTTTTTCCATAGGCTCCGCCCCCCTGACGAGCATCACAAAAATCGACGCTC
AAGTCAGAGGTGGCGAAACCCGACAGGACTATAAAGATACCAGGCGTTTCCCCCTGGAAGCTCCCTCGTG
CGCTCTCCTGTTCCGACCCTGCCGCTTACCGGATACCTGTCCGCCTTTCTCCCTTCGGGAAGCGTGGCGC
TTTCTCATAGCTCACGCTGTAGGTATCTCAGTTCGGTGTAGGTCGTTCGCTCCAAGCTGGGCTGTGTGCA
CGAACCCCCCGTTCAGCCCGACCGCTGCGCCTTATCCGGTAACTATCGTCTTGAGTCCAACCCGGTAAGA
CACGACTTATCGCCACTGGCAGCAGCCACTGGTAACAGGATTAGCAGAGCGAGGTATGTAGGCGGTGCTA
CAGAGTTCTTGAAGTGGTGGCCTAACTACGGCTACACTAGAAGAACAGTATTTGGTATCTGCGCTCTGCT
GAAGCCAGTTACCTTCGGAAAAAGAGTTGGTAGCTCTTGATCCGGCAAACAAACCACCGCTGGTAGCGGT
GGTTTTTTTGTTTGCAAGCAGCAGATTACGCGCAGAAAAAAAGGATCTCAAGAAGATCCTTTGATCTTTT
CTACGGGGTCTGACACTCAGTGGAACGAAAACTCACGTTAAGGGATTTTGGTCATGAGATTATCAAAAAG
GATCTTCACCTAGATCCTTTTAAATTAAAAATGAAGTTTTAAATCAATCTAAAGTATATATGAGTAAACT
TGGTCTGACAGTTACCAATGCTTAATCAGTGAGGCACCTATCTCAGCGATCTGTCTATTTCGTTCATCCA
TAGTTGCCTGACTCCCCGTCGTGTAGATAACTACGATACGGGAGGGCTTACCATCTGGCCCCAGTGCTGC
AATGATACCGCGAGACCCACGCTCACCGGCTCCAGATTTATCAGCAATAAACCAGCCAGCCGGAAGGGCC
GAGCGCAGAAGTGGTCCTGCAACTTTATCCGCCTCCATCCAGTCTATTAATTGTTGCCGGGAAGCTAGAG
TAAGTAGTTCGCCAGTTAATAGTTTGCGCAACGTTGTTGCCATTGCTACAGGCATCGTGGTGTCACGCTC
GTCGTTTGGTATGGCTTCATTCAGCTCCGGTTCCCAACGATCAAGGCGAGTTACATGATCCCCCATGTTG
TGCAAAAAAGCGGTTAGCTCCTTCGGTCCTCCGATCGTTGTCAGAAGTAAGTTGGCCGCAGTGTTATCAC
TCATGGTTATGGCAGCACTGCATAATTCTCTTACTGTCATGCCATCCGTAAGATGCTTTTCTGTGACTGG
TGAGTACTCAACCAAGTCATTCTGAGAATAGTGTATGCGGCGACCGAGTTGCTCTTGCCCGGCGTCAATA
CGGGATAATACCGCGCCACATAGCAGAACTTTAAAAGTGCTCATCATTGGAAAACGTTCTTCGGGGCGAA
AACTCTCAAGGATCTTACCGCTGTTGAGATCCAGTTCGATGTAACCCACTCGTGCACCCAACTGATCTTC
AGCATCTTTTACTTTCACCAGCGTTTCTGGGTGAGCAAAAACAGGAAGGCAAAATGCCGCAAAAAAGGGA
ATAAGGGCGACACGGAAATGTTGAATACTCATACTCTTCCTTTTTCAATATTATTGAAGCATTTATCAGG
GTTATTGTCTCATGAGCGGATACATATTTGAATGTATTTAGAAAAATAAACAAATAGGGGTTCCGCGCAC
ATTTCC
Features (pLannotate 1.2.2; 14 found; start..end, strand, type, name):
     62..106     -  misc_feature   bom (fragment): basis of mobility region from pBR322
    261..640     +  enhancer       CMV enhancer: human cytomegalovirus immediate early enhancer
    641..844     +  promoter       CMV promoter: human cytomegalovirus (CMV) immediate early promoter
    886..904     +  promoter       T7 promoter: promoter for bacteriophage T7 RNA polymerase
   5556..5780    +  polyA_signal   bGH poly(A) signal: bovine growth hormone polyadenylation signal
   5784..5805    +  promoter       SV40 promoter (fragment): SV40 enhancer and early promoter
   5810..5826    +  misc_feature   MCS (fragment): pBluescript multiple cloning site
   5875..5891    -  protein_bind   lac operator: The lac repressor binds to the lac operator to inhibit transcription in E. coli. This inhibition can be relieved by adding lactose or isopropyl-β-D-thiogalactopyranoside (IPTG). lac repressor encoded by lacI
   5899..5929    -  promoter       lac promoter: promoter for the E. coli lac operon
   5944..5965    -  protein_bind   CAP binding site: CAP binding activates transcription in the presence of cAMP. E. coli catabolite activator protein
   5978..6070    -  CDS            lacI (fragment): lac repressor; lacI; The lac repressor binds to the lac operator to inhibit transcription in E. coli. This inhibition can be relieved by adding lactose or isopropyl-β-D-thiogalactopyranoside (IPTG).
   6253..6841    -  rep_origin     ori: high-copy-number ColE1/pMB1/pBR322/pUC origin of replication
   7012..7872    -  CDS            AmpR: β-lactamase; bla; confers resistance to ampicillin, carbenicillin, and related antibiotics
   7873..7977    -  promoter       AmpR promoter: bla
