[The description below was written by a language model from this plasmid's Addgene catalogue record and pLannotate feature annotations shown in this document.]
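Description:
pDF0317 HvsCas7-11 mammalian expression is a 7,986 nt mammalian expression plasmid that carries a human codon-optimized coding sequence for HvsCas7-11. This Cas7-11 ortholog was identified in a metagenomic sample of hydrothermal vent sediment bacterial communities from the Guaymas Basin. Cas7-11 is a single-protein, RNA-guided, RNA-targeting CRISPR effector. The plasmid encodes the protein alone, so any guide RNA has to be supplied from a separate construct. The backbone is not specified in the record. The annotated elements show a high-copy ColE1/pUC-type origin of replication and an ampicillin resistance gene (β-lactamase) under its own bla promoter for propagation and selection in E. coli. No mammalian selection marker is annotated, which suggests transient transfection as the likely mode of use.

Expression is driven by the human cytomegalovirus immediate early enhancer and promoter and terminated by the bovine growth hormone polyadenylation signal. A T7 promoter sits just downstream of the CMV promoter and could in principle support in vitro transcription of the insert. The automated feature table does not annotate the HvsCas7-11 open reading frame itself, but the roughly 4.6 kb unannotated interval between the T7 promoter and the bGH poly(A) signal is where it presumably lies. The record does not state whether epitope tags or localization signals are fused to the protein. The remaining annotations are short backbone remnants with no evident functional role: fragments of bom, the SV40 promoter, a multiple cloning site and lacI, together with the lac promoter, operator and CAP site. The insert was assembled by Gibson cloning, and the plasmid is intended for expressing HvsCas7-11 in mammalian cells for programmable RNA targeting.
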