Addgene plasmid #172511: pDF0317 HvsCas7-11 mammalian expression
Purpose: Encodes human codon optimized HvsCas7-11 protein alone for expression in mammalian cells
Depositing lab: Omar Abudayyeh & Jonathan Gootenberg. Depositing organization: Massachusetts Institute of Technology. Publication: Programmable RNA targeting with the single-protein CRISPR effector Cas7-11. Ozcan A, Krajeski R, Ioannidi E, Lee B, Gardner A, Makarova KS, Koonin EV, Abudayyeh OO, Gootenberg JS. Nature. 2021 Sep 6. pii: 10.1038/s41586-021-03886-5. doi: 10.1038/s41586-021-03886-5. PubMed 34489594.
Backbone
  Vector backbone: Unspecified
  Vector type: Mammalian Expression
Growth in bacteria
  Bacterial resistance: Ampicillin, 100 μg/mL
  Growth temperature: 37°C
  Growth strain: NEB Stable
  Copy number: Unknown
Gene/Insert
  Gene/Insert name: HvsCas7-11 mammalian expression
  Species: Hydrothermal vent sediment bacterial communities from Southern Trench, Guaymas Basin, Mexico - 4870-07-3-4_MG
  Cloning method: Gibson Cloning
Terms and licenses: Academic/Nonprofit Terms; Industry Terms: Not Available to Industry
How to cite: pDF0317 HvsCas7-11 mammalian expression was a gift from Omar Abudayyeh & Jonathan Gootenberg (Addgene plasmid # 172511 ; http://n2t.net/addgene:172511 ; RRID:Addgene_172511)
